>Addgene plasmid #198724 | RhoC gRNA #1 | addgene full sequence | sequence record 394298 | Addgene NGS Result
TTTGAATGTATTTAGAAAAATAAACAAATAGGGGTTCCGCGCACATTTCCCCGAAAAGTGCCACCTGACG
TGAGGGCCTATTTCCCATGATTCCTTCATATTTGCATATACGATACAAGGCTGTTAGAGAGATAATTAGA
ATTAATTTGACTGTAAACACAAAGATATTAGTACAAAATACGTGACGTAGAAAGTAATAATTTCTTGGGT
AGTTTGCAGTTTTAAAATTATGTTTTAAAATGGACTATCATATGCTTACCGTAACTTGAAAGTATTTCGA
TTTCTTGGCTTTATATATCTTGTGGAAAGGACGAAACACCGGCTGCGATCCGAAAGAAGCGTTTTAGAGC
TAGAAATAGCAAGTTAAAATAAGGCTAGTCCGTTATCAACTTGAAAAAGTGGCACCGAGTCGGTGCTTTT
TTTCTAGACCCAGCTTTCTTGTACAAAGTTGGCATTAGATCCGCTGCATTAATGAATCGGCCAACGCGCG
GGGAGAGGCGGTTTGCGTATTGGGCGCTCTTCCGCTTCCTCGCTCACTGACTCGCTGCGCTCGGTCGTTC
GGCTGCGGCGAGCGGTATCAGCTCACTCAAAGGCGGTAATACGGTTATCCACAGAATCAGGGGATAACGC
AGGAAAGAACATGTGAGCAAAAGGCCAGAATTCGAGCTCGGTACCCGGGGATCCTCTAGAGTCGACCTGC
AGGCATGCAAGCTTGGCGTAATCATGGTCATAGCTGTTTCCTGTGTGAAATTGTTATCCGCTCACAATTC
CACACAACATACGAGCCGGAAGCATAAAGTGTAAAGCCTGGGGTGCCTAATGAGTGAGCTAACTCACATT
AATTGCGTTGCGCTCACTGCCCGCTTTCCAGTCGGGAAACCTGTCGTGCCAGCTGCATTAATGAATCGGC
CAACGCGCGGGGAGAGGCGGTTTGCGTATTGGGCGCTCTTCCGCTTCCTCGCTCACTGACTCGCTGCGCT
CGGTCGTTCGGCTGCGGCGAGCGGTATCAGCTCACTCAAAGGCGGTAATACGGTTATCCACAGAATCAGG
GGATAACGCAGGAAAGAACATGTGAGCAAAAGGCCAGCAAAAGGCCAGGAACCGTAAAAAGGCCGCGTTG
CTGGCGTTTTTCCATAGGCTCCGCCCCCCTGACGAGCATCACAAAAATCGACGCTCAAGTCAGAGGTGGC
GAAACCCGACAGGACTATAAAGATACCAGGCGTTTCCCCCTGGAAGCTCCCTCGTGCGCTCTCCTGTTCC
GACCCTGCCGCTTACCGGATACCTGTCCGCCTTTCTCCCTTCGGGAAGCGTGGCGCTTTCTCATAGCTCA
CGCTGTAGGTATCTCAGTTCGGTGTAGGTCGTTCGCTCCAAGCTGGGCTGTGTGCACGAACCCCCCGTTC
AGCCCGACCGCTGCGCCTTATCCGGTAACTATCGTCTTGAGTCCAACCCGGTAAGACACGACTTATCGCC
ACTGGCAGCAGCCACTGGTAACAGGATTAGCAGAGCGAGGTATGTAGGCGGTGCTACAGAGTTCTTGAAG
TGGTGGCCTAACTACGGCTACACTAGAAGAACAGTATTTGGTATCTGCGCTCTGCTGAAGCCAGTTACCT
TCGGAAAAAGAGTTGGTAGCTCTTGATCCGGCAAACAAACCACCGCTGGTAGCGGTGGTTTTTTTGTTTG
CAAGCAGCAGATTACGCGCAGAAAAAAAGGATCTCAAGAAGATCCTTTGATCTTTTCTACGGGGTCTGAC
GCTCAGTGGAACGAAAACTCACGTTAAGGGATTTTGGTCATGAGATTATCAAAAAGGATCTTCACCTAGA
TCCTTTTAAATTAAAAATGAAGTTTTAAATCAATCTAAAGTATATATGAGTAAACTTGGTCTGACAGTTA
CCAATGCTTAATCAGTGAGGCACCTATCTCAGCGATCTGTCTATTTCGTTCATCCATAGTTGCCTGACTC
CCCGTCGTGTAGATAACTACGATACGGGAGGGCTTACCATCTGGCCCCAGTGCTGCAATGATACCGCGAG
ACCCACGCTCACCGGCTCCAGATTTATCAGCAATAAACCAGCCAGCCGGAAGGGCCGAGCGCAGAAGTGG
TCCTGCAACTTTATCCGCCTCCATCCAGTCTATTAATTGTTGCCGGGAAGCTAGAGTAAGTAGTTCGCCA
GTTAATAGTTTGCGCAACGTTGTTGCCATTGCTACAGGCATCGTGGTGTCACGCTCGTCGTTTGGTATGG
CTTCATTCAGCTCCGGTTCCCAACGATCAAGGCGAGTTACATGATCCCCCATGTTGTGCAAAAAAGCGGT
TAGCTCCTTCGGTCCTCCGATCGTTGTCAGAAGTAAGTTGGCCGCAGTGTTATCACTCATGGTTATGGCA
GCACTGCATAATTCTCTTACTGTCATGCCATCCGTAAGATGCTTTTCTGTGACTGGTGAGTACTCAACCA
AGTCATTCTGAGAATAGTGTATGCGGCGACCGAGTTGCTCTTGCCCGGCGTCAATACGGGATAATACCGC
GCCACATAGCAGAACTTTAAAAGTGCTCATCATTGGAAAACGTTCTTCGGGGCGAAAACTCTCAAGGATC
TTACCGCTGTTGAGATCCAGTTCGATGTAACCCACTCGTGCACCCAACTGATCTTCAGCATCTTTTACTT
TCACCAGCGTTTCTGGGTGAGCAAAAACAGGAAGGCAAAATGCCGCAAAAAAGGGAATAAGGGCGACACG
GAAATGTTGAATACTCATACTCTTCCTTTTTCAATATTATTGAAGCATTTATCAGGGTTATTGTCTCATG
AGCGGATACATA
Features (pLannotate 1.2.2; 13 found; start..end, strand, type, name):
     72..312     +  promoter       U6 promoter: RNA polymerase III promoter for human U6 snRNA
    341..416     +  misc_RNA       gRNA scaffold: guide RNA scaffold for the Streptococcus pyogenes CRISPR/Cas9 system
    428..449     -  protein_bind   attB2 (fragment): mutant version of attB; recombination site for the Gateway® BP reaction BP Clonase™
    463..517     -  CDS            lacI (fragment): lac repressor; lacI; The lac repressor binds to the lac operator to inhibit transcription in E. coli. This inhibition can be relieved by adding lactose or isopropyl-β-D-thiogalactopyranoside (IPTG).
    519..652     -  rep_origin     RSF ori (fragment): Plasmids containing the RSF 1030 origin of replication can be propagated in E. coli cells that contain additional plasmids with compatible origins.
    658..714     +  misc_feature   MCS: pUC18/19 multiple cloning site
    751..767     -  protein_bind   lac operator: The lac repressor binds to the lac operator to inhibit transcription in E. coli. This inhibition can be relieved by adding lactose or isopropyl-β-D-thiogalactopyranoside (IPTG). lac repressor encoded by lacI
    775..805     -  promoter       lac promoter: promoter for the E. coli lac operon
    820..841     -  protein_bind   CAP binding site: CAP binding activates transcription in the presence of cAMP. E. coli catabolite activator protein
    854..946     -  CDS            lacI (fragment): lac repressor; lacI; The lac repressor binds to the lac operator to inhibit transcription in E. coli. This inhibition can be relieved by adding lactose or isopropyl-β-D-thiogalactopyranoside (IPTG).
   1129..1717    -  rep_origin     ori: high-copy-number ColE1/pMB1/pBR322/pUC origin of replication
   1888..2748    -  CDS            AmpR: β-lactamase; bla; confers resistance to ampicillin, carbenicillin, and related antibiotics
   2749..41      -  promoter       AmpR promoter (across the origin): bla
