[The description below was written by a language model from this plasmid's Addgene catalogue record and pLannotate feature annotations shown in this document.]
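Description:
RhoC gRNA #1 is a small (about 2.8 kb) mammalian CRISPR guide-RNA expression plasmid built on a minimal "gRNA backbone" and designed for Cas9-mediated knockout of mouse Rhoc (also known as Arh9 or Arhc), which encodes a Rho-family small GTPase. The functional cassette consists of the human U6 promoter, an RNA polymerase III promoter suited to producing short, precisely initiated transcripts. It is followed by a gap in the annotation that corresponds to the Rhoc-targeting spacer, introduced by Gibson cloning, and then by the Streptococcus pyogenes Cas9 guide RNA scaffold. Transcription therefore yields a single guide RNA that directs SpCas9 to the Rhoc locus, where error-prone repair of the resulting double-strand break can disrupt the gene. The "#1" in the name suggests it is one of several guides against this gene.

The plasmid carries no Cas9 coding sequence, mammalian selection marker or reporter in the annotated features, so the nuclease must be supplied separately, for example from a co-delivered plasmid or a Cas9-expressing host. Propagation in E. coli relies on a ColE1/pUC-type origin and an ampicillin resistance gene (β-lactamase) with its own promoter. The catalogue lists the plasmid as low copy, although the annotated origin is of a type usually described as high copy. The remaining annotations are cloning-vector remnants with no evident role in the construct's use: a pUC-style multiple cloning site, lac promoter/operator and CAP site, an attB2 fragment, and short fragments matching lacI and an RSF origin. The associated publication concerns synaptic competition in developing mouse mitral cells, which is consistent with use for gene disruption in mouse neurons.
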