Addgene plasmid #198724: RhoC gRNA #1
Purpose: Cas9-mediated knockout of RhoC in mammalian cells #1
Depositing lab: Takeshi Imai. Depositing organization: Kyushu University. Publication: Activity-dependent local protection and lateral inhibition control synaptic competition in developing mitral cells in mice. Fujimoto S, Leiwe MN, Aihara S, Sakaguchi R, Muroyama Y, Kobayakawa R, Kobayakawa K, Saito T, Imai T. Dev Cell. 2023 Jul 24;58(14):1221-1236.e7. doi: 10.1016/j.devcel.2023.05.004. Epub 2023 Jun 7. PubMed 37290446.
Backbone
  Vector backbone: gRNA backbone
  Backbone size w/o insert (bp): 2733
  Total vector size (bp): 2813
  Vector type: Mammalian Expression, CRISPR
Growth in bacteria
  Bacterial resistance: Ampicillin, 100 μg/mL
  Growth temperature: 37°C
  Growth strain: DH5alpha
  Copy number: Low Copy
Gene/Insert
  Gene/Insert name: RhoC
  gRNA/shRNA sequence: ggctgcgatccgaaagaagctgg
  Species: M. musculus (mouse)
  Entrez Gene: Rhoc (a.k.a. Arh9, Arhc)
  Promoter: U6
  Cloning method: Gibson Cloning
  Sequencing primers: 5′ None; 3′ M13R
Terms and licenses: Academic/Nonprofit Terms; Industry Terms: Not Available to Industry
Depositor comments: Please visit https://doi.org/10.1101/625616 for bioRxiv preprint.
How to cite: RhoC gRNA #1 was a gift from Takeshi Imai (Addgene plasmid # 198724 ; http://n2t.net/addgene:198724 ; RRID:Addgene_198724)
